Addgene plasmid #132555: pspCas9-HF-tetra-com-vector
Purpose: Vector plasmid expressing high fidelity spCas9 (R691A) and sgRNA scaffold with com replacing the Tetraloop.
Depositing lab: Baisong Lu. Depositing organization: Wake Forest University Health Sciences. Publication: Lentiviral Capsid-Mediated Streptococcus pyogenes Cas9 Ribonucleoprotein Delivery for Efficient and Safe Multiplex Genome Editing. Lu Z, Yao X, Lyu P, Yadav M, Yoo K, Atala A, Lu B. CRISPR J. 2021 Mar 16. doi: 10.1089/crispr.2020.0106. PubMed 33733873.
Backbone
  Vector backbone: pCDNA3,1
  Vector type: Mammalian Expression
Growth in bacteria
  Bacterial resistance: Ampicillin, 100 μg/mL
  Growth temperature: 37°C
  Growth strain: NEB Stable
  Copy number: High Copy
Gene/Insert 1
  Gene/Insert name: High fidelity Cas9
  Species: Synthetic
Gene/Insert 2
  Gene/Insert name: sgRNA scaffold with com replacing the Tetraloop
  Species: Synthetic
Terms and licenses: Academic/Nonprofit Terms; Industry Terms: Not Available to Industry
How to cite: pspCas9-HF-tetra-com-vector was a gift from Baisong Lu (Addgene plasmid # 132555 ; http://n2t.net/addgene:132555 ; RRID:Addgene_132555)
