[The description below was written by a language model from this plasmid's Addgene catalogue record and pLannotate feature annotations shown in this document.]
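Description:
pspCas9-HF-tetra-com-vector is an 8.7 kb mammalian expression plasmid that carries both components of a Streptococcus pyogenes CRISPR/Cas9 system: a high-fidelity Cas9 variant (R691A) and a modified sgRNA scaffold. The catalogue lists the backbone as pcDNA3.1, although the annotated features (hybrid CMV enhancer/chicken β-actin promoter, U6 cassette, a single AAV2 ITR remnant) look more like a PX-series Cas9/sgRNA plasmid architecture. The record does not explain this difference. Propagation in E. coli relies on a high-copy ColE1/pUC origin and ampicillin resistance (bla under its own promoter). An f1 origin and small bom and rop fragments are also present as backbone remnants. No mammalian selection marker or reporter is annotated.

Cas9 is transcribed from a CBh-type RNA polymerase II promoter, made up of the CMV enhancer, chicken β-actin promoter and a hybrid CBA/MVM intron. The open reading frame is annotated as contiguous N- and C-terminal Cas9 segments, which together form the full-length protein, and it ends in a bipartite nucleoplasmin nuclear localization signal. It is followed by two β-globin poly(A) fragments and a bGH poly(A) signal. A separate human U6 RNA polymerase III promoter drives the guide RNA. Only a fragment of the standard scaffold is recognised by the annotation, consistent with the tetraloop having been replaced by a com aptamer, an RNA hairpin bound by the phage Com protein. As a "vector" version, it presumably awaits insertion of a user-chosen spacer between the U6 promoter and the scaffold, though the cloning site is not annotated. According to the associated publication title, the com-tagged guide design serves to package Cas9 ribonucleoprotein into lentiviral capsid-based particles for transient, multiplex genome editing.
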