Features (pLannotate 1.2.2; 19 found; start..end, strand, type, name):
      6..291     +  enhancer       CMV enhancer: human cytomegalovirus immediate early enhancer; contains an 18-bp deletion relative to the standard CMV enhancer
    293..570     +  promoter       chicken β-actin promoter: No description available
    571..798     +  intron         hybrid intron: hybrid between chicken β-actin (CBA) and minute virus of mice (MMV) introns (Gray et al., 2011)
    936..2537    +  CDS            Cas9(N): N-terminal portion of Streptococcus pyogenes Cas9 (Zetsche et al., 2015)
   2538..5036    +  CDS            Cas9(C): C-terminal portion of Streptococcus pyogenes Cas9 (Zetsche et al., 2015)
   5037..5084    +  CDS            nucleoplasmin NLS: bipartite nuclear localization signal from nucleoplasmin
   5094..5225    +  polyA_signal   β-globin poly(A) (fragment): human β-globin polyadenylation signal
   5228..5359    +  polyA_signal   β-globin poly(A) (fragment): human β-globin polyadenylation signal
   5400..5511    +  polyA_signal   bGH poly(A) signal: bovine growth hormone polyadenylation signal
   5619..5759    +  repeat_region  AAV2 ITR: inverted terminal repeat of adeno-associated virus serotype 2 inverted
   5764..5815    -  misc_feature   bom (fragment): basis of mobility region from pBR322
   5834..6289    +  rep_origin     f1 ori (sequence partly withheld): f1 bacteriophage origin of replication; arrow indicates direction of (+) strand synthesis
   6290..6339    -  misc_feature   bom (fragment): basis of mobility region from pBR322
   6441..6476    -  CDS            rop (fragment): Rop protein, which maintains plasmids at low copy number; rop
   6571..6675    +  promoter       AmpR promoter: bla
   6676..7536    +  CDS            AmpR: β-lactamase; bla; confers resistance to ampicillin, carbenicillin, and related antibiotics
   7707..8295    +  rep_origin     ori: high-copy-number ColE1/pMB1/pBR322/pUC origin of replication
   8357..8597    +  promoter       U6 promoter: RNA polymerase III promoter for human U6 snRNA
   8672..8731    +  misc_RNA       gRNA scaffold (fragment): guide RNA scaffold for the Streptococcus pyogenes CRISPR/Cas9 system
>Addgene plasmid #132555 | pspCas9-HF-tetra-com-vector | addgene full sequence | sequence record 259534 | Addgene NGS Result
GTACCCGTTACATAACTTACGGTAAATGGCCCGCCTGGCTGACCGCCCAACGACCCCCGCCCATTGACGT
CAATAGTAACGCCAATAGGGACTTTCCATTGACGTCAATGGGTGGAGTATTTACGGTAAACTGCCCACTT
GGCAGTACATCAAGTGTATCATATGCCAAGTACGCCCCCTATTGACGTCAATGACGGTAAATGGCCCGCC
TGGCATTGTGCCCAGTACATGACCTTATGGGACTTTCCTACTTGGCAGTACATCTACGTATTAGTCATCG
CTATTACCATGGTCGAGGTGAGCCCCACGTTCTGCTTCACTCTCCCCATCTCCCCCCCCTCCCCACCCCC
AATTTTGTATTTATTTATTTTTTAATTATTTTGTGCAGCGATGGGGGCGGGGGGGGGGGGGGGGCGCGCG
CCGGGGGGGGGGGGGGGGGGSGGGGGGSGGGGSGGGGSGRGGCGGAGAGGTGCGGCGGCAGCCAATCAGA
GCGGCGCGCTCCGAAAGTTTCCTTTTATGGCGAGGCGGCGGCGGCGGCGGCCCTATAAAAAGCGAAGCGC
GCGGCGGGCGGGAGTCGCTGCGCGCTGCCTTCGCCCCGTGCCCCGCTCCGCCGCCGCCTCGCGCCGCCCG
CCCCGGCTCTGACTGACCGCGTTACTCCCACAGGTGAGCGGGCGGGACGGCCCTTCTCCTCCGGGCTGTA
ATTAGCTGAGCAAGAGGTAAGGGTTTAAGGGATGGTTGGTTGGTGGGGTATTAATGTTTAATTACCTGGA
GCACCTGCCTGAAATCACTTTTTTTCAGGTTGGACCGGTGCCACCATGGACTATAAGGACCACGACGGAG
ACTACAAGGATCATGATATTGATTACAAAGACGATGACGATAAGATGGCCCCAAAGAAGAAGCGGAAGGT
CGGTATCCACGGAGTCCCAGCAGCCGACAAGAAGTACAGCATCGGCCTGGACATCGGCACCAACTCTGTG
GGCTGGGCCGTGATCACCGACGAGTACAAGGTGCCCAGCAAGAAATTCAAGGTGCTGGGCAACACCGACC
GGCACAGCATCAAGAAGAACCTGATCGGAGCCCTGCTGTTCGACAGCGGCGAAACAGCCGAGGCCACCCG
GCTGAAGAGAACCGCCAGAAGAAGATACACCAGACGGAAGAACCGGATCTGCTATCTGCAAGAGATCTTC
AGCAACGAGATGGCCAAGGTGGACGACAGCTTCTTCCACAGACTGGAAGAGTCCTTCCTGGTGGAAGAGG
ATAAGAAGCACGAGCGGCACCCCATCTTCGGCAACATCGTGGACGAGGTGGCCTACCACGAGAAGTACCC
CACCATCTACCACCTGAGAAAGAAACTGGTGGACAGCACCGACAAGGCCGACCTGCGGCTGATCTATCTG
GCCCTGGCCCACATGATCAAGTTCCGGGGCCACTTCCTGATCGAGGGCGACCTGAACCCCGACAACAGCG
ACGTGGACAAGCTGTTCATCCAGCTGGTGCAGACCTACAACCAGCTGTTCGAGGAAAACCCCATCAACGC
CAGCGGCGTGGACGCCAAGGCCATCCTGTCTGCCAGACTGAGCAAGAGCAGACGGCTGGAAAATCTGATC
GCCCAGCTGCCCGGCGAGAAGAAGAATGGCCTGTTCGGAAACCTGATTGCCCTGAGCCTGGGCCTGACCC
CCAACTTCAAGAGCAACTTCGACCTGGCCGAGGATGCCAAACTGCAGCTGAGCAAGGACACCTACGACGA
CGACCTGGACAACCTGCTGGCCCAGATCGGCGACCAGTACGCCGACCTGTTTCTGGCCGCCAAGAACCTG
TCCGACGCCATCCTGCTGAGCGACATCCTGAGAGTGAACACCGAGATCACCAAGGCCCCCCTGAGCGCCT
CTATGATCAAGAGATACGACGAGCACCACCAGGACCTGACCCTGCTGAAAGCTCTCGTGCGGCAGCAGCT
GCCTGAGAAGTACAAAGAGATTTTCTTCGACCAGAGCAAGAACGGCTACGCCGGCTACATTGACGGCGGA
GCCAGCCAGGAAGAGTTCTACAAGTTCATCAAGCCCATCCTGGAAAAGATGGACGGCACCGAGGAACTGC
TCGTGAAGCTGAACAGAGAGGACCTGCTGCGGAAGCAGCGGACCTTCGACAACGGCAGCATCCCCCACCA
GATCCACCTGGGAGAGCTGCACGCCATTCTGCGGCGGCAGGAAGATTTTTACCCATTCCTGAAGGACAAC
CGGGAAAAGATCGAGAAGATCCTGACCTTCCGCATCCCCTACTACGTGGGCCCTCTGGCCAGGGGAAACA
GCAGATTCGCCTGGATGACCAGAAAGAGCGAGGAAACCATCACCCCCTGGAACTTCGAGGAAGTGGTGGA
CAAGGGCGCTTCCGCCCAGAGCTTCATCGAGCGGATGACCAACTTCGATAAGAACCTGCCCAACGAGAAG
GTGCTGCCCAAGCACAGCCTGCTGTACGAGTACTTCACCGTGTATAACGAGCTGACCAAAGTGAAATACG
TGACCGAGGGAATGAGAAAGCCCGCCTTCCTGAGCGGCGAGCAGAAAAAGGCCATCGTGGACCTGCTGTT
CAAGACCAACCGGAAAGTGACCGTGAAGCAGCTGAAAGAGGACTACTTCAAGAAAATCGAGTGCTTCGAC
TCCGTGGAAATCTCCGGCGTGGAAGATCGGTTCAACGCCTCCCTGGGCACATACCACGATCTGCTGAAAA
TTATCAAGGACAAGGACTTCCTGGACAATGAGGAAAACGAGGACATTCTGGAAGATATCGTGCTGACCCT
GACACTGTTTGAGGACAGAGAGATGATCGAGGAACGGCTGAAAACCTATGCCCACCTGTTCGACGACAAA
GTGATGAAGCAGCTGAAGCGGCGGAGATACACCGGCTGGGGCAGGCTGAGCCGGAAGCTGATCAACGGCA
TCCGGGACAAGCAGTCCGGCAAGACAATCCTGGATTTCCTGAAGTCCGACGGCTTCGCCAACGCAAACTT
CATGCAGCTGATCCACGACGACAGCCTGACCTTTAAAGAGGACATCCAGAAAGCCCAGGTGTCCGGCCAG
GGCGATAGCCTGCACGAGCACATTGCCAATCTGGCCGGCAGCCCCGCCATTAAGAAGGGCATCCTGCAGA
CAGTGAAGGTGGTGGACGAGCTCGTGAAAGTGATGGGCCGGCACAAGCCCGAGAACATCGTGATCGAAAT
GGCCAGAGAGAACCAGACCACCCAGAAGGGACAGAAGAACAGCCGCGAGAGAATGAAGCGGATCGAAGAG
GGCATCAAAGAGCTGGGCAGCCAGATCCTGAAAGAACACCCCGTGGAAAACACCCAGCTGCAGAACGAGA
AGCTGTACCTGTACTACCTGCAGAATGGGCGGGATATGTACGTGGACCAGGAACTGGACATCAACCGGCT
GTCCGACTACGATGTGGACCATATCGTGCCTCAGAGCTTTCTGAAGGACGACTCCATCGACAACAAGGTG
CTGACCAGAAGCGACAAGAACCGGGGCAAGAGCGACAACGTGCCCTCCGAAGAGGTCGTGAAGAAGATGA
AGAACTACTGGCGGCAGCTGCTGAACGCCAAGCTGATTACCCAGAGAAAGTTCGACAATCTGACCAAGGC
CGAGAGAGGCGGCCTGAGCGAACTGGATAAGGCCGGCTTCATCAAGAGACAGCTGGTGGAAACCCGGCAG
ATCACAAAGCACGTGGCACAGATCCTGGACTCCCGGATGAACACTAAGTACGACGAGAATGACAAGCTGA
TCCGGGAAGTGAAAGTGATCACCCTGAAGTCCAAGCTGGTGTCCGATTTCCGGAAGGATTTCCAGTTTTA
CAAAGTGCGCGAGATCAACAACTACCACCACGCCCACGACGCCTACCTGAACGCCGTCGTGGGAACCGCC
CTGATCAAAAAGTACCCTAAGCTGGAAAGCGAGTTCGTGTACGGCGACTACAAGGTGTACGACGTGCGGA
AGATGATCGCCAAGAGCGAGCAGGAAATCGGCAAGGCTACCGCCAAGTACTTCTTCTACAGCAACATCAT
GAACTTTTTCAAGACCGAGATTACCCTGGCCAACGGCGAGATCCGGAAGCGGCCTCTGATCGAGACAAAC
GGCGAAACCGGGGAGATCGTGTGGGATAAGGGCCGGGATTTTGCCACCGTGCGGAAAGTGCTGAGCATGC
CCCAAGTGAATATCGTGAAAAAGACCGAGGTGCAGACAGGCGGCTTCAGCAAAGAGTCTATCCTGCCCAA
GAGGAACAGCGATAAGCTGATCGCCAGAAAGAAGGACTGGGACCCTAAGAAGTACGGCGGCTTCGACAGC
CCCACCGTGGCCTATTCTGTGCTGGTGGTGGCCAAAGTGGAAAAGGGCAAGTCCAAGAAACTGAAGAGTG
TGAAAGAGCTGCTGGGGATCACCATCATGGAAAGAAGCAGCTTCGAGAAGAATCCCATCGACTTTCTGGA
AGCCAAGGGCTACAAAGAAGTGAAAAAGGACCTGATCATCAAGCTGCCTAAGTACTCCCTGTTCGAGCTG
GAAAACGGCCGGAAGAGAATGCTGGCCTCTGCCGGCGAACTGCAGAAGGGAAACGAACTGGCCCTGCCCT
CCAAATATGTGAACTTCCTGTACCTGGCCAGCCACTATGAGAAGCTGAAGGGCTCCCCCGAGGATAATGA
GCAGAAACAGCTGTTTGTGGAACAGCACAAGCACTACCTGGACGAGATCATCGAGCAGATCAGCGAGTTC
TCCAAGAGAGTGATCCTGGCCGACGCTAATCTGGACAAAGTGCTGTCCGCCTACAACAAGCACCGGGATA
AGCCCATCAGAGAGCAGGCCGAGAATATCATCCACCTGTTTACCCTGACCAATCTGGGAGCCCCTGCCGC
CTTCAAGTACTTTGACACCACCATCGACCGGAAGAGGTACACCAGCACCAAAGAGGTGCTGGACGCCACC
CTGATCCACCAGAGCATCACCGGCCTGTACGAGACACGGATCGACCTGTCTCAGCTGGGAGGCGACAAAA
GGCCGGCGGCCACGAAAAAGGCCGGCCAGGCAAAAAAGAAAAAGGGATCCTAAGCTCGCTTTCTTGCTGT
CCAATTTCTATTAAAGGTTCCTTTGTTCCCTAAGTCCAACTACTAAACTGGGGGATATTATGAAGGGCCT
TGAGCATCTGGATTCTGCCTAATAAAAAACATTTATTTTCATTGCTAGCTCGCTTTCTTGCTGTCCAATT
TCTATTAAAGGTTCCTTTGTTCCCTAAGTCCAACTACTAAACTGGGGGATATTATGAAGGGCCTTGAGCA
TCTGGATTCTGCCTAATAAAAAACATTTATTTTCATTGCGAATTCTAGAAAATTCCTAGAGCTCGCTGAT
CAGCCTCGACTGTGCCTTCTAGTTGCCAGCCATCTGTTGTTTGCCCCTCCCCCGTGCCTTCCTTGACCCT
GGAAGGTGCCACTCCCACTGTCCTTTCCTAATAAAATGAGGAAATTGCATCGCATTGTCTGAGTAGGTGT
CATTCTATTCTGGGGGGTGGGGTGGGGCAGGACAGCAAGGGGGAGGATTGGGAAGAGAATAGCAGGCATG
CTGGGGAGGTACGGCCGCAGGAACCCCTAGTGATGGAGTTGGCCACTCCCTCTCTGCGCGCTCGCTCGCT
CACTGAGGCCGGGCGACCAAAGGTCGCCCGACGCCCGGGCTTTGCCCGGGCGGCCTCAGTGAGCGAGCGA
GCGCGCAGCTGCCTGCAGGGGCGCCTGATGCGGTATTTTCTCCTTACGCATCTGTGCGGTATTTCACACC
GCATA
[95 nt withheld, positions 5816-5910]
T
[46 nt withheld, positions 5912-5957]
C
[141 nt withheld, positions 5959-6099]
CCTTTGACGTTGGAGTCCACGTTCTTT
[37 nt withheld, positions 6127-6163]
ACTCTATCTCGGGCTATTCTTTTGATTTATAAGGGATTTTGCCGATTTCGGTCTATTGGTTAAAAAATGA
GCTGATTTAACAAAAATTTAACGCGAATTTTAACAAAATATTAACGTTTACAATTTTATGGTGCACTCTC
AGTACAATCTGCTCTGATGCCGCATAGTTAAGCCAGCCCCGACACCCGCCAACACCCGCTGACGCGCCCT
GACGGGCTTGTCTGCTCCCGGCATCCGCTTACAGACAAGCTGTGACCGTCTCCGGGAGCTGCATGTGTCA
GAGGTTTTCACCGTCATCACCGAAACGCGCGAGACGAAAGGGCCTCGTGATACGCCTATTTTTATAGGTT
AATGTCATGATAATAATGGTTTCTTAGACGTCAGGTGGCACTTTTCGGGGAAATGTGCGCGGAACCCCTA
TTTGTTTATTTTTCTAAATACATTCAAATATGTATCCGCTCATGAGACAATAACCCTGATAAATGCTTCA
ATAATATTGAAAAAGGAAGAGTATGAGTATTCAACATTTCCGTGTCGCCCTTATTCCCTTTTTTGCGGCA
TTTTGCCTTCCTGTTTTTGCTCACCCAGAAACGCTGGTGAAAGTAAAAGATGCTGAAGATCAGTTGGGTG
CACGAGTGGGTTACATCGAACTGGATCTCAACAGCGGTAAGATCCTTGAGAGTTTTCGCCCCGAAGAACG
TTTTCCAATGATGAGCACTTTTAAAGTTCTGCTATGTGGCGCGGTATTATCCCGTATTGACGCCGGGCAA
GAGCAACTCGGTCGCCGCATACACTATTCTCAGAATGACTTGGTTGAGTACTCACCAGTCACAGAAAAGC
ATCTTACGGATGGCATGACAGTAAGAGAATTATGCAGTGCTGCCATAACCATGAGTGATAACACTGCGGC
CAACTTACTTCTGACAACGATCGGAGGACCGAAGGAGCTAACCGCTTTTTTGCACAACATGGGGGATCAT
GTAACTCGCCTTGATCGTTGGGAACCGGAGCTGAATGAAGCCATACCAAACGACGAGCGTGACACCACGA
TGCCTGTAGCAATGGCAACAACGTTGCGCAAACTATTAACTGGCGAACTACTTACTCTAGCTTCCCGGCA
ACAATTAATAGACTGGATGGAGGCGGATAAAGTTGCAGGACCACTTCTGCGCTCGGCCCTTCCGGCTGGC
TGGTTTATTGCTGATAAATCTGGAGCCGGTGAGCGTGGAAGCCGCGGTATCATTGCAGCACTGGGGCCAG
ATGGTAAGCCCTCCCGTATCGTAGTTATCTACACGACGGGGAGTCAGGCAACTATGGATGAACGAAATAG
ACAGATCGCTGAGATAGGTGCCTCACTGATTAAGCATTGGTAACTGTCAGACCAAGTTTACTCATATATA
CTTTAGATTGATTTAAAACTTCATTTTTAATTTAAAAGGATCTAGGTGAAGATCCTTTTTGATAATCTCA
TGACCAAAATCCCTTAACGTGAGTTTTCGTTCCACTGAGCGTCAGACCCCGTAGAAAAGATCAAAGGATC
TTCTTGAGATCCTTTTTTTCTGCGCGTAATCTGCTGCTTGCAAACAAAAAAACCACCGCTACCAGCGGTG
GTTTGTTTGCCGGATCAAGAGCTACCAACTCTTTTTCCGAAGGTAACTGGCTTCAGCAGAGCGCAGATAC
CAAATACTGTTCTTCTAGTGTAGCCGTAGTTAGGCCACCACTTCAAGAACTCTGTAGCACCGCCTACATA
CCTCGCTCTGCTAATCCTGTTACCAGTGGCTGCTGCCAGTGGCGATAAGTCGTGTCTTACCGGGTTGGAC
TCAAGACGATAGTTACCGGATAAGGCGCAGCGGTCGGGCTGAACGGGGGGTTCGTGCACACAGCCCAGCT
TGGAGCGAACGACCTACACCGAACTGAGATACCTACAGCGTGAGCTATGAGAAAGCGCCACGCTTCCCGA
AGGGAGAAAGGCGGACAGGTATCCGGTAAGCGGCAGGGTCGGAACAGGAGAGCGCACGAGGGAGCTTCCA
GGGGGAAACGCCTGGTATCTTTATAGTCCTGTCGGGTTTCGCCACCTCTGACTTGAGCGTCGATTTTTGT
GATGCTCGTCAGGGGGGCGGAGCCTATGGAAAAACGCCAGCAACGCGGCCTTTTTACGGTTCCTGGCCTT
TTGCTGGCCTTTTGCTCACATGTGAGGGCCTATTTCCCATGATTCCTTCATATTTGCATATACGATACAA
GGCTGTTAGAGAGATAATTGGAATTAATTTGACTGTAAACACAAAGATATTAGTACAAAATACGTGACGT
AGAAAGTAATAATTTCTTGGGTAGTTTGCAGTTTTAAAATTATGTTTTAAAATGGACTATCATATGCTTA
CCGTAACTTGAAAGTATTTCGATTTCTTGGCTTTATATATCTTGTGGAAAGGACGAAACACCGGTGTCTT
CCTCGAGGAAGACCCGTTTGAGAGCTAGGCCCTGAATGCCTGCGAGCATCCCACGGCCTAGCAAGTTCAA
ATAAGGCTAGTCCGTTATCAACTTGAAAAAGTGGCACCGAGTCGGTGCTTTTTTTG
